>Addgene plasmid #215964 | AA043 | addgene full sequence | sequence record 431486 | Addgene NGS Result
TCGCGCGTTTCGGTGATGACGGTGAAAACCTCTGACACATGCAGCTCCCGGAGACGGTCACAGCTTGTCT
GTAAGCGGATGCCGGGAGCAGACAAGCCCGTCAGGGCGCGTCAGCGGGTGTTGGCGGGTGTCGGGGCTGG
CTTAACTATGCGGCATCAGAGCAGATTGTACTGAGAGTGCACCATATGCGGTGTGAAATACCGCACAGAT
GCGTAAGGAGAAAATACCGCATCAGGCGCCATTCGCCATTCAGGCTGCGCAACTGTTGGGAAGGGCGATC
GGTGCGGGCCTCTTCGCTATTACGCCAGCTGGCGAAAGGGGGATGTGCTGCAAGGCGATTAAGTTGGGTA
ACGCCAGGGTTTTCCCAGTCACGACGTTGTAAAACGACGGCCAGAGAATTCGAGCTCGGTACCTCGCGAA
TACATCTAGATGAAGACGTACACGGGGTTGGGGTTGCGCCTTTTCCAAGGCAGCCCTGGGTTTGCGCAGG
GACGCGGCTGCTCTGGGCGTGGTTCCGGGAAACGCAGCGGCGCCGACCCTGGGTCTCGCACATTCTTCAC
GTCCGTTCGCAGCGTCACCCGGATCTTCGCCGCTACCCTTGTGGGCCCCCCGGCGACGCTTCCTGCTCCG
CCCCTAAGTCGGGAAGGTTCCTTGCGGTTCGCGGCGTGCCGGACGTGACAAACGGAAGCCGCATGTCTCA
CTAGTACCCTCGCAGACGGACAGCGCCAGGGAGCAATGGCAGCGCGCCGACCGCGATGGGCTGTGGCCAA
TAGCGGCTGCTCAGCAGGGCGCGCCGAGAGCAGCGGCCGGGAAGGGGCGGTGCGGGAGGCGGGGTGTGGG
GCGGTAGTGTGGGCCCTGTTCCTGCCCGCGCGGTGTTCCGCATTCTGCAAGCCTCCGGAGCGCACGTCGG
CAGTCGGCTCCCTCGTTGACCGAATCACCGACCTCTCTCCCCAGAGGAGCGTCTTCATCGGATCCCGGGC
CCGTCGACTGCAGAGGCCTGCATGCAAGCTTGGTGTAATCATGGTCATAGCTGTTTCCTGTGTGAAATTG
TTATCCGCTCACAATTCCACACAACATACGAGCCGGAAGCATAAAGTGTAAAGCCTGGGGTGCCTAATGA
GTGAGCTAACTCACATTAATTGCGTTGCGCTCACTGCCCGCTTTCCAGTCGGGAAACCTGTCGTGCCAGC
TGCATTAATGAATCGGCCAACGCGCGGGGAGAGGCGGTTTGCGTATTGGGCGCTCTTCCGCTTCCTCGCT
CACTGACTCGCTGCGCTCGGTCGTTCGGCTGCGGCGAGCGGTATCAGCTCACTCAAAGGCGGTAATACGG
TTATCCACAGAATCAGGGGATAACGCAGGAAAGAACATGTGAGCAAAAGGCCAGCAAAAGGCCAGGAACC
GTAAAAAGGCCGCGTTGCTGGCGTTTTTCCATAGGCTCCGCCCCCCTGACGAGCATCACAAAAATCGACG
CTCAAGTCAGAGGTGGCGAAACCCGACAGGACTATAAAGATACCAGGCGTTTCCCCCTGGAAGCTCCCTC
GTGCGCTCTCCTGTTCCGACCCTGCCGCTTACCGGATACCTGTCCGCCTTTCTCCCTTCGGGAAGCGTGG
CGCTTTCTCATAGCTCACGCTGTAGGTATCTCAGTTCGGTGTAGGTCGTTCGCTCCAAGCTGGGCTGTGT
GCACGAACCCCCCGTTCAGCCCGACCGCTGCGCCTTATCCGGTAACTATCGTCTTGAGTCCAACCCGGTA
AGACACGACTTATCGCCACTGGCAGCAGCCACTGGTAACAGGATTAGCAGAGCGAGGTATGTAGGCGGTG
CTACAGAGTTCTTGAAGTGGTGGCCTAACTACGGCTACACTAGAAGAACAGTATTTGGTATCTGCGCTCT
GCTGAAGCCAGTTACCTTCGGAAAAAGAGTTGGTAGCTCTTGATCCGGCAAACAAACCACCGCTGGTAGC
GGTGGTTTTTTTGTTTGCAAGCAGCAGATTACGCGCAGAAAAAAAGGATCTCAAGAAGATCCTTTGATCT
TTTCTACGGGGTCTGACGCTCAGTGGAACGAAAACTCACGTTAAGGGATTTTGGTCATGAGATTATCAAA
AAGGATCTTCACCTAGATCCTTTTAAATTAAAAATGAAGTTTTAAATCAAGCCCAATCTGAATAATGTTA
CAACCAATTAACCAATTCTGATTAGAAAAACTCATCGAGCATCAAATGAAACTGCAATTTATTCATATCA
GGATTATCAATACCATATTTTTGAAAAAGCCGTTTCTGTAATGAAGGAGAAAACTCACCGAGGCAGTTCC
ATAGGATGGCAAGATCCTGGTATCGGTCTGCGATTCCGACTCGTCCAACATCAATACAACCTATTAATTT
CCCCTCGTCAAAAATAAGGTTATCAAGTGAGAAATCACCATGAGTGACGACTGAATCCGGTGAGAATGGC
AAAAGTTTATGCATTTCTTTCCAGACTTGTTCAACAGGCCAGCCATTACGCTCGTCATCAAAATCACTCG
CATCAACCAAACCGTTATTCATTCGTGATTGCGCCTGAGCGAGACGAAATACGCGATCGCTGTTAAAAGG
ACAATTACAAACAGGAATCGAATGCAACCGGCGCAGGAACACTGCCAGCGCATCAACAATATTTTCACCT
GAATCAGGATATTCTTCTAATACCTGGAATGCTGTTTTTCCGGGGATCGCAGTGGTGAGTAACCATGCAT
CATCAGGAGTACGGATAAAATGCTTGATGGTCGGAAGAGGCATAAATTCCGTCAGCCAGTTTAGTCTGAC
CATCTCATCTGTAACATCATTGGCAACGCTACCTTTGCCATGTTTCAGAAACAACTCTGGCGCATCGGGC
TTCCCATACAAGCGATAGATTGTCGCACCTGATTGCCCGACATTATCGCGAGCCCATTTATACCCATATA
AATCAGCATCCATGTTGGAATTTAATCGCGGCCTCGACGTTTCCCGTTGAATATGGCTCATAACACCCCT
TGTATTACTGTTTATGTAAGCAGACAGTTTTATTGTTCATGATGATATATTTTTATCTTGTGCAATGTAA
CATCAGAGATTTTGAGACACGGGCCAGAGCTGCA
Features (pLannotate 1.2.2; 10 found; start..end, strand, type, name):
    137..236     +  misc_feature   bom (fragment): basis of mobility region from pBR322
    242..399     -  CDS            lacZα (fragment): LacZα fragment of β-galactosidase; lacZ fragment
    444..954     +  promoter       hPGK promoter: human phosphoglycerate kinase 1 promoter
   1048..1064    -  protein_bind   lac operator: The lac repressor binds to the lac operator to inhibit transcription in E. coli. This inhibition can be relieved by adding lactose or isopropyl-β-D-thiogalactopyranoside (IPTG). lac repressor encoded by lacI
   1072..1102    -  promoter       lac promoter: promoter for the E. coli lac operon
   1117..1138    -  protein_bind   CAP binding site: CAP binding activates transcription in the presence of cAMP. E. coli catabolite activator protein
   1151..1243    -  CDS            lacI (fragment): lac repressor; lacI; The lac repressor binds to the lac operator to inhibit transcription in E. coli. This inhibition can be relieved by adding lactose or isopropyl-β-D-thiogalactopyranoside (IPTG).
   1426..2014    -  rep_origin     ori: high-copy-number ColE1/pMB1/pBR322/pUC origin of replication
   2192..3001    -  CDS            KanR: aminoglycoside phosphotransferase; aph(3')-Ia; confers resistance to kanamycin in bacteria or G418 (Geneticin®) in eukaryotes
   3108..35      +  CDS            rop (fragment) (across the origin): Rop protein, which maintains plasmids at low copy number; rop
