[The description below was written by a language model from this plasmid's Addgene catalogue record and pLannotate feature annotations shown in this document.]
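Description:
AA043 is a small (about 3.1 kb) "fragment" plasmid from the Fragmid modular vector assembly toolkit, built on the pUC57-Kan cloning backbone. It is not an expression vector in its own right. It serves as a storage and donor plasmid for a single reusable part, here filed in the Pol II promoter category. The plasmid is propagated in E. coli through a high-copy ColE1/pUC-type origin of replication and selected with kanamycin through the aph(3')-Ia aminoglycoside phosphotransferase gene (KanR). The remaining annotated features are backbone remnants typical of pUC-derived vectors: the lac promoter, lac operator and CAP binding site, a partial lacZα coding region, and short fragments of lacI, rop and the pBR322 bom region. The insert sits between the lac regulatory elements and the lacZα fragment, consistent with placement in the former cloning region of the backbone.

The payload, named PGK_v1, is the human phosphoglycerate kinase 1 (hPGK) promoter, annotated as a roughly 500 bp element. This is a constitutive housekeeping-gene promoter widely used to drive moderate, fairly uniform RNA polymerase II transcription in mammalian cells. No coding sequence, tag, reporter or polyadenylation signal is annotated downstream of it, so it is intended to be combined with other module fragments (for example open reading frames or selection cassettes) to build complete vectors, in a system designed for rapid assembly and testing of CRISPR technologies. The record does not state the cloning method or the flanking sites used for assembly, and it notes that part of the plasmid came from commercial gene synthesis.
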