Addgene plasmid #215964: AA043
Purpose: Fragmid fragment: (Pol 2 promoter) human Phosphoglycerate Kinase promoter
Depositing lab: John Doench. Depositing organization: Broad Institute. Publication: Modular vector assembly enables rapid assessment of emerging CRISPR technologies. McGee AV, Liu YV, Griffith AL, Szegletes ZM, Wen B, Kraus C, Miller NW, Steger RJ, Escude Velasco B, Bosch JA, Zirin JD, Viswanatha R, Sontheimer EJ, Goodale A, Greene MA, Green TM, Doench JG. Cell Genom. 2024 Mar 13;4(3):100519. doi: 10.1016/j.xgen.2024.100519. PubMed 38484704.
Backbone
  Vector backbone: pUC57-Kan
  Vector type: Fragment
Growth in bacteria
  Bacterial resistance: Kanamycin, 50 μg/mL
  Growth temperature: 37°C
  Growth strain: DH5alpha
  Copy number: Unknown
Gene/Insert
  Gene/Insert name: PGK_v1
  Species: Other
  Cloning method: Unknown
Resource information
  A portion of this plasmid was derived from a plasmid made by: Genscript ID: U5664GC010-16
Terms and licenses: Academic/Nonprofit Terms; Industry Terms: Not Available to Industry
Depositor comments: Please visit https://www.biorxiv.org/content/10.1101/2023.10.25.564061v1 for bioRxiv preprint.
How to cite: AA043 was a gift from John Doench (Addgene plasmid # 215964 ; http://n2t.net/addgene:215964 ; RRID:Addgene_215964)
